>Addgene plasmid #121177 | lentiCRISPRv2_PROX1_1+4 | depositor full sequence | sequence record 230638 | lentiCRISPRv2_PROX1_1+4 sequence 13513 bps
GTCGACGGATCGGGAGATCTCCCGATCCCCTATGGTGCACTCTCAGTACAATCTGCTCTGATGCCGCATA
GTTAAGCCAGTATCTGCTCCCTGCTTGTGTGTTGGAGGTCGCTGAGTAGTGCGCGAGCAAAATTTAAGCT
ACAACAAGGCAAGGCTTGACCGACAATTGCATGAAGAATCTGCTTAGGGTTAGGCGTTTTGCGCTGCTTC
GCGATGTACGGGCCAGATATACGCGTTGACATTGATTATTGACTAGTTATTAATAGTAATCAATTACGGG
GTCATTAGTTCATAGCCCATATATGGAGTTCCGCGTTACATAACTTACGGTAAATGGCCCGCCTGGCTGA
CCGCCCAACGACCCCCGCCCATTGACGTCAATAATGACGTATGTTCCCATAGTAACGCCAATAGGGACTT
TCCATTGACGTCAATGGGTGGAGTATTTACGGTAAACTGCCCACTTGGCAGTACATCAAGTGTATCATAT
GCCAAGTACGCCCCCTATTGACGTCAATGACGGTAAATGGCCCGCCTGGCATTATGCCCAGTACATGACC
TTATGGGACTTTCCTACTTGGCAGTACATCTACGTATTAGTCATCGCTATTACCATGGTGATGCGGTTTT
GGCAGTACATCAATGGGCGTGGATAGCGGTTTGACTCACGGGGATTTCCAAGTCTCCACCCCATTGACGT
CAATGGGAGTTTGTTTTGGCACCAAAATCAACGGGACTTTCCAAAATGTCGTAACAACTCCGCCCCATTG
ACGCAAATGGGCGGTAGGCGTGTACGGTGGGAGGTCTATATAAGCAGCGCGTTTTGCCTGTACTGGGTCT
CTCTGGTTAGACCAGATCTGAGCCTGGGAGCTCTCTGGCTAACTAGGGAACCCACTGCTTAAGCCTCAAT
AAAGCTTGCCTTGAGTGCTTCAAGTAGTGTGTGCCCGTCTGTTGTGTGACTCTGGTAACTAGAGATCCCT
CAGACCCTTTTAGTCAGTGTGGAAAATCTCTAGCAGTGGCGCCCGAACAGGGACTTGAAAGCGAAAGGGA
AACCAGAGGAGCTCTCTCGACGCAGGACTCGGCTTGCTGAAGCGCGCACGGCAAGAGGCGAGGGGCGGCG
ACTGGTGAGTACGCCAAAAATTTTGACTAGCGGAGGCTAGAAGGAGAGAGATGGGTGCGAGAGCGTCAGT
ATTAAGCGGGGGAGAATTAGATCGCGATGGGAAAAAATTCGGTTAAGGCCAGGGGGAAAGAAAAAATATA
AATTAAAACATATAGTATGGGCAAGCAGGGAGCTAGAACGATTCGCAGTTAATCCTGGCCTGTTAGAAAC
ATCAGAAGGCTGTAGACAAATACTGGGACAGCTACAACCATCCCTTCAGACAGGATCAGAAGAACTTAGA
TCATTATATAATACAGTAGCAACCCTCTATTGTGTGCATCAAAGGATAGAGATAAAAGACACCAAGGAAG
CTTTAGACAAGATAGAGGAAGAGCAAAACAAAAGTAAGACCACCGCACAGCAAGCGGCCGCTGATCTTCA
GACCTGGAGGAGGAGATATGAGGGACAATTGGAGAAGTGAATTATATAAATATAAAGTAGTAAAAATTGA
ACCATTAGGAGTAGCACCCACCAAGGCAAAGAGAAGAGTGGTGCAGAGAGAAAAAAGAGCAGTGGGAATA
GGAGCTTTGTTCCTTGGGTTCTTGGGAGCAGCAGGAAGCACTATGGGCGCAGCGTCAATGACGCTGACGG
TACAGGCCAGACAATTATTGTCTGGTATAGTGCAGCAGCAGAACAATTTGCTGAGGGCTATTGAGGCGCA
ACAGCATCTGTTGCAACTCACAGTCTGGGGCATCAAGCAGCTCCAGGCAAGAATCCTGGCTGTGGAAAGA
TACCTAAAGGATCAACAGCTCCTGGGGATTTGGGGTTGCTCTGGAAAACTCATTTGCACCACTGCTGTGC
CTTGGAATGCTAGTTGGAGTAATAAATCTCTGGAACAGATTTGGAATCACACGACCTGGATGGAGTGGGA
CAGAGAAATTAACAATTACACAAGCTTAATACACTCCTTAATTGAAGAATCGCAAAACCAGCAAGAAAAG
AATGAACAAGAATTATTGGAATTAGATAAATGGGCAAGTTTGTGGAATTGGTTTAACATAACAAATTGGC
TGTGGTATATAAAATTATTCATAATGATAGTAGGAGGCTTGGTAGGTTTAAGAATAGTTTTTGCTGTACT
TTCTATAGTGAATAGAGTTAGGCAGGGATATTCACCATTATCGTTTCAGACCCACCTCCCAACCCCGAGG
GGACCCGACAGGCCCGAAGGAATAGAAGAAGAAGGTGGAGAGAGAGACAGAGACAGATCCATTCGATTAG
TGAACGGATCGGCACTGCGTGCGCCAATTCTGCAGACAAATGGCAGTATTCATCCACAATTTTAAAAGAA
AAGGGGGGATTGGGGGGTACAGTGCAGGGGAAAGAATAGTAGACATAATAGCAACAGACATACAAACTAA
AGAATTACAAAAACAAATTACAAAAATTCAAAATTTTCGGGTTTATTACAGGGACAGCAGAGATCCAGTT
TGGTTAATTAACTCGACAGATCTCGTCTCACATGAGGAAACAGCTATGACCATGAAAAAAAGCACCGACT
CGGTGCCACTTTTTCAAGTTGATAACGGACTAGCCTTATTTTAACTTGCTATTTCTAGCTCTAAAACGGG
TCCCGGGATTCTTGAGCCGGTGTTTCGTCCTTTCCACAAGATATATAAAGCCAAGAAATCGAAATACTTT
CAAGTTACGGTAAGCATATGATAGTCCATTTTAAAACATAATTTTAAAACTGCAAACTACCCAAGAAATT
ATTACTTTCTACGTCACGTATTTTGTACTAATATCTTTGTGTTTACAGTCAAATTAATTCCAATTATCTC
TCTAACAGCCTTGTATCGTATATGCAAATATGAAGGAATCATGGGAAATAGGCCCTCACTGGCCGTCGTT
TTACAGGGTGAGACGCTCGAGGATCTCGTCTCACATGAGGAAACAGCTATGACCATGAAAAAAAGCACCG
ACTCGGTGCCACTTTTTCAAGTTGATAACGGACTAGCCTTATTTTAACTTGCTATTTCTAGCTCTAAAAC
CGAATTATATTCTCAACCCGCGGTGTTTCGTCCTTTCCACAAGATATATAAAGCCAAGAAATCGAAATAC
TTTCAAGTTACGGTAAGCATATGATAGTCCATTTTAAAACATAATTTTAAAACTGCAAACTACCCAAGAA
ATTATTACTTTCTACGTCACGTATTTTGTACTAATATCTTTGTGTTTACAGTCAAATTAATTCCAATTAT
CTCTCTAACAGCCTTGTATCGTATATGCAAATATGAAGGAATCATGGGAAATAGGCCCTCACTGGCCGTC
GTTTTACAGGGTGAGACGCTCGAGGATCCGAATTCGCTAGCTAGGTCTTGAAAGGAGTGGGAATTGGCTC
CGGTGCCCGTCAGTGGGCAGAGCGCACATCGCCCACAGTCCCCGAGAAGTTGGGGGGAGGGGTCGGCAAT
TGATCCGGTGCCTAGAGAAGGTGGCGCGGGGTAAACTGGGAAAGTGATGTCGTGTACTGGCTCCGCCTTT
TTCCCGAGGGTGGGGGAGAACCGTATATAAGTGCAGTAGTCGCCGTGAACGTTCTTTTTCGCAACGGGTT
TGCCGCCAGAACACAGGACCGGTTCTAGAGCGCTGCCACCATGGACAAGAAGTACAGCATCGGCCTGGAC
ATCGGCACCAACTCTGTGGGCTGGGCCGTGATCACCGACGAGTACAAGGTGCCCAGCAAGAAATTCAAGG
TGCTGGGCAACACCGACCGGCACAGCATCAAGAAGAACCTGATCGGAGCCCTGCTGTTCGACAGCGGCGA
AACAGCCGAGGCCACCCGGCTGAAGAGAACCGCCAGAAGAAGATACACCAGACGGAAGAACCGGATCTGC
TATCTGCAAGAGATCTTCAGCAACGAGATGGCCAAGGTGGACGACAGCTTCTTCCACAGACTGGAAGAGT
CCTTCCTGGTGGAAGAGGATAAGAAGCACGAGCGGCACCCCATCTTCGGCAACATCGTGGACGAGGTGGC
CTACCACGAGAAGTACCCCACCATCTACCACCTGAGAAAGAAACTGGTGGACAGCACCGACAAGGCCGAC
CTGCGGCTGATCTATCTGGCCCTGGCCCACATGATCAAGTTCCGGGGCCACTTCCTGATCGAGGGCGACC
TGAACCCCGACAACAGCGACGTGGACAAGCTGTTCATCCAGCTGGTGCAGACCTACAACCAGCTGTTCGA
GGAAAACCCCATCAACGCCAGCGGCGTGGACGCCAAGGCCATCCTGTCTGCCAGACTGAGCAAGAGCAGA
CGGCTGGAAAATCTGATCGCCCAGCTGCCCGGCGAGAAGAAGAATGGCCTGTTCGGAAACCTGATTGCCC
TGAGCCTGGGCCTGACCCCCAACTTCAAGAGCAACTTCGACCTGGCCGAGGATGCCAAACTGCAGCTGAG
CAAGGACACCTACGACGACGACCTGGACAACCTGCTGGCCCAGATCGGCGACCAGTACGCCGACCTGTTT
CTGGCCGCCAAGAACCTGTCCGACGCCATCCTGCTGAGCGACATCCTGAGAGTGAACACCGAGATCACCA
AGGCCCCCCTGAGCGCCTCTATGATCAAGAGATACGACGAGCACCACCAGGACCTGACCCTGCTGAAAGC
TCTCGTGCGGCAGCAGCTGCCTGAGAAGTACAAAGAGATTTTCTTCGACCAGAGCAAGAACGGCTACGCC
GGCTACATTGACGGCGGAGCCAGCCAGGAAGAGTTCTACAAGTTCATCAAGCCCATCCTGGAAAAGATGG
ACGGCACCGAGGAACTGCTCGTGAAGCTGAACAGAGAGGACCTGCTGCGGAAGCAGCGGACCTTCGACAA
CGGCAGCATCCCCCACCAGATCCACCTGGGAGAGCTGCACGCCATTCTGCGGCGGCAGGAAGATTTTTAC
CCATTCCTGAAGGACAACCGGGAAAAGATCGAGAAGATCCTGACCTTCCGCATCCCCTACTACGTGGGCC
CTCTGGCCAGGGGAAACAGCAGATTCGCCTGGATGACCAGAAAGAGCGAGGAAACCATCACCCCCTGGAA
CTTCGAGGAAGTGGTGGACAAGGGCGCTTCCGCCCAGAGCTTCATCGAGCGGATGACCAACTTCGATAAG
AACCTGCCCAACGAGAAGGTGCTGCCCAAGCACAGCCTGCTGTACGAGTACTTCACCGTGTATAACGAGC
TGACCAAAGTGAAATACGTGACCGAGGGAATGAGAAAGCCCGCCTTCCTGAGCGGCGAGCAGAAAAAGGC
CATCGTGGACCTGCTGTTCAAGACCAACCGGAAAGTGACCGTGAAGCAGCTGAAAGAGGACTACTTCAAG
AAAATCGAGTGCTTCGACTCCGTGGAAATCTCCGGCGTGGAAGATCGGTTCAACGCCTCCCTGGGCACAT
ACCACGATCTGCTGAAAATTATCAAGGACAAGGACTTCCTGGACAATGAGGAAAACGAGGACATTCTGGA
AGATATCGTGCTGACCCTGACACTGTTTGAGGACAGAGAGATGATCGAGGAACGGCTGAAAACCTATGCC
CACCTGTTCGACGACAAAGTGATGAAGCAGCTGAAGCGGCGGAGATACACCGGCTGGGGCAGGCTGAGCC
GGAAGCTGATCAACGGCATCCGGGACAAGCAGTCCGGCAAGACAATCCTGGATTTCCTGAAGTCCGACGG
CTTCGCCAACAGAAACTTCATGCAGCTGATCCACGACGACAGCCTGACCTTTAAAGAGGACATCCAGAAA
GCCCAGGTGTCCGGCCAGGGCGATAGCCTGCACGAGCACATTGCCAATCTGGCCGGCAGCCCCGCCATTA
AGAAGGGCATCCTGCAGACAGTGAAGGTGGTGGACGAGCTCGTGAAAGTGATGGGCCGGCACAAGCCCGA
GAACATCGTGATCGAAATGGCCAGAGAGAACCAGACCACCCAGAAGGGACAGAAGAACAGCCGCGAGAGA
ATGAAGCGGATCGAAGAGGGCATCAAAGAGCTGGGCAGCCAGATCCTGAAAGAACACCCCGTGGAAAACA
CCCAGCTGCAGAACGAGAAGCTGTACCTGTACTACCTGCAGAATGGGCGGGATATGTACGTGGACCAGGA
ACTGGACATCAACCGGCTGTCCGACTACGATGTGGACCATATCGTGCCTCAGAGCTTTCTGAAGGACGAC
TCCATCGACAACAAGGTGCTGACCAGAAGCGACAAGAACCGGGGCAAGAGCGACAACGTGCCCTCCGAAG
AGGTCGTGAAGAAGATGAAGAACTACTGGCGGCAGCTGCTGAACGCCAAGCTGATTACCCAGAGAAAGTT
CGACAATCTGACCAAGGCCGAGAGAGGCGGCCTGAGCGAACTGGATAAGGCCGGCTTCATCAAGAGACAG
CTGGTGGAAACCCGGCAGATCACAAAGCACGTGGCACAGATCCTGGACTCCCGGATGAACACTAAGTACG
ACGAGAATGACAAGCTGATCCGGGAAGTGAAAGTGATCACCCTGAAGTCCAAGCTGGTGTCCGATTTCCG
GAAGGATTTCCAGTTTTACAAAGTGCGCGAGATCAACAACTACCACCACGCCCACGACGCCTACCTGAAC
GCCGTCGTGGGAACCGCCCTGATCAAAAAGTACCCTAAGCTGGAAAGCGAGTTCGTGTACGGCGACTACA
AGGTGTACGACGTGCGGAAGATGATCGCCAAGAGCGAGCAGGAAATCGGCAAGGCTACCGCCAAGTACTT
CTTCTACAGCAACATCATGAACTTTTTCAAGACCGAGATTACCCTGGCCAACGGCGAGATCCGGAAGCGG
CCTCTGATCGAGACAAACGGCGAAACCGGGGAGATCGTGTGGGATAAGGGCCGGGATTTTGCCACCGTGC
GGAAAGTGCTGAGCATGCCCCAAGTGAATATCGTGAAAAAGACCGAGGTGCAGACAGGCGGCTTCAGCAA
AGAGTCTATCCTGCCCAAGAGGAACAGCGATAAGCTGATCGCCAGAAAGAAGGACTGGGACCCTAAGAAG
TACGGCGGCTTCGACAGCCCCACCGTGGCCTATTCTGTGCTGGTGGTGGCCAAAGTGGAAAAGGGCAAGT
CCAAGAAACTGAAGAGTGTGAAAGAGCTGCTGGGGATCACCATCATGGAAAGAAGCAGCTTCGAGAAGAA
TCCCATCGACTTTCTGGAAGCCAAGGGCTACAAAGAAGTGAAAAAGGACCTGATCATCAAGCTGCCTAAG
TACTCCCTGTTCGAGCTGGAAAACGGCCGGAAGAGAATGCTGGCCTCTGCCGGCGAACTGCAGAAGGGAA
ACGAACTGGCCCTGCCCTCCAAATATGTGAACTTCCTGTACCTGGCCAGCCACTATGAGAAGCTGAAGGG
CTCCCCCGAGGATAATGAGCAGAAACAGCTGTTTGTGGAACAGCACAAGCACTACCTGGACGAGATCATC
GAGCAGATCAGCGAGTTCTCCAAGAGAGTGATCCTGGCCGACGCTAATCTGGACAAAGTGCTGTCCGCCT
ACAACAAGCACCGGGATAAGCCCATCAGAGAGCAGGCCGAGAATATCATCCACCTGTTTACCCTGACCAA
TCTGGGAGCCCCTGCCGCCTTCAAGTACTTTGACACCACCATCGACCGGAAGAGGTACACCAGCACCAAA
GAGGTGCTGGACGCCACCCTGATCCACCAGAGCATCACCGGCCTGTACGAGACACGGATCGACCTGTCTC
AGCTGGGAGGCGACAAGCGACCTGCCGCCACAAAGAAGGCTGGACAGGCTAAGAAGAAGAAAGATTACAA
AGACGATGACGATAAGGGATCCGGCGCAACAAACTTCTCTCTGCTGAAACAAGCCGGAGATGTCGAAGAG
AATCCTGGACCGACCGAGTACAAGCCCACGGTGCGCCTCGCCACCCGCGACGACGTCCCCAGGGCCGTAC
GCACCCTCGCCGCCGCGTTCGCCGACTACCCCGCCACGCGCCACACCGTCGATCCGGACCGCCACATCGA
GCGGGTCACCGAGCTGCAAGAACTCTTCCTCACGCGCGTCGGGCTCGACATCGGCAAGGTGTGGGTCGCG
GACGACGGCGCCGCGGTGGCGGTCTGGACCACGCCGGAGAGCGTCGAAGCGGGGGCGGTGTTCGCCGAGA
TCGGCCCGCGCATGGCCGAGTTGAGCGGTTCCCGGCTGGCCGCGCAGCAACAGATGGAAGGCCTCCTGGC
GCCGCACCGGCCCAAGGAGCCCGCGTGGTTCCTGGCCACCGTCGGAGTCTCGCCCGACCACCAGGGCAAG
GGTCTGGGCAGCGCCGTCGTGCTCCCCGGAGTGGAGGCGGCCGAGCGCGCCGGGGTGCCCGCCTTCCTGG
AGACCTCCGCGCCCCGCAACCTCCCCTTCTACGAGCGGCTCGGCTTCACCGTCACCGCCGACGTCGAGGT
GCCCGAAGGACCGCGCACCTGGTGCATGACCCGCAAGCCCGGTGCCTGAACGCGTTAAGTCGACAATCAA
CCTCTGGATTACAAAATTTGTGAAAGATTGACTGGTATTCTTAACTATGTTGCTCCTTTTACGCTATGTG
GATACGCTGCTTTAATGCCTTTGTATCATGCTATTGCTTCCCGTATGGCTTTCATTTTCTCCTCCTTGTA
TAAATCCTGGTTGCTGTCTCTTTATGAGGAGTTGTGGCCCGTTGTCAGGCAACGTGGCGTGGTGTGCACT
GTGTTTGCTGACGCAACCCCCACTGGTTGGGGCATTGCCACCACCTGTCAGCTCCTTTCCGGGACTTTCG
CTTTCCCCCTCCCTATTGCCACGGCGGAACTCATCGCCGCCTGCCTTGCCCGCTGCTGGACAGGGGCTCG
GCTGTTGGGCACTGACAATTCCGTGGTGTTGTCGGGGAAATCATCGTCCTTTCCTTGGCTGCTCGCCTGT
GTTGCCACCTGGATTCTGCGCGGGACGTCCTTCTGCTACGTCCCTTCGGCCCTCAATCCAGCGGACCTTC
CTTCCCGCGGCCTGCTGCCGGCTCTGCGGCCTCTTCCGCGTCTTCGCCTTCGCCCTCAGACGAGTCGGAT
CTCCCTTTGGGCCGCCTCCCCGCGTCGACTTTAAGACCAATGACTTACAAGGCAGCTGTAGATCTTAGCC
ACTTTTTAAAAGAAAAGGGGGGACTGGAAGGGCTAATTCACTCCCAACGAAGACAAGATCTGCTTTTTGC
TTGTACTGGGTCTCTCTGGTTAGACCAGATCTGAGCCTGGGAGCTCTCTGGCTAACTAGGGAACCCACTG
CTTAAGCCTCAATAAAGCTTGCCTTGAGTGCTTCAAGTAGTGTGTGCCCGTCTGTTGTGTGACTCTGGTA
ACTAGAGATCCCTCAGACCCTTTTAGTCAGTGTGGAAAATCTCTAGCAGGGCCCGTTTAAACCCGCTGAT
CAGCCTCGACTGTGCCTTCTAGTTGCCAGCCATCTGTTGTTTGCCCCTCCCCCGTGCCTTCCTTGACCCT
GGAAGGTGCCACTCCCACTGTCCTTTCCTAATAAAATGAGGAAATTGCATCGCATTGTCTGAGTAGGTGT
CATTCTATTCTGGGGGGTGGGGTGGGGCAGGACAGCAAGGGGGAGGATTGGGAAGACAATAGCAGGCATG
CTGGGGATGCGGTGGGCTCTATGGCTTCTGAGGCGGAAAGAACCAGCTGGGGCTCTAGGGGGTATCCCC
[124 nt withheld, positions 9800-9923]
C
[91 nt withheld, positions 9925-10015]
A
[49 nt withheld, positions 10017-10065]
CCTTTGACGTTGGAGTCCACGTTCTTT
[37 nt withheld, positions 10093-10129]
ACCCTATCTCGGTCTATTCTTTTGATTTATAAGGGATTTTGCCGATTTCGGCCTATTGGTTAAAAAATGA
GCTGATTTAACAAAAATTTAACGCGAATTAATTCTGTGGAATGTGTGTCAGTTAGGGTGTGGAAAGTCCC
CAGGCTCCCCAGCAGGCAGAAGTATGCAAAGCATGCATCTCAATTAGTCAGCAACCAGGTGTGGAAAGTC
CCCAGGCTCCCCAGCAGGCAGAAGTATGCAAAGCATGCATCTCAATTAGTCAGCAACCATAGTCCCGCCC
CTAACTCCGCCCATCCCGCCCCTAACTCCGCCCAGTTCCGCCCATTCTCCGCCCCATGGCTGACTAATTT
TTTTTATTTATGCAGAGGCCGAGGCCGCCTCTGCCTCTGAGCTATTCCAGAAGTAGTGAGGAGGCTTTTT
TGGAGGCCTAGGCTTTTGCAAAAAGCTCCCGGGAGCTTGTATATCCATTTTCGGATCTGATCAGCACGTG
TTGACAATTAATCATCGGCATAGTATATCGGCATAGTATAATACGACAAGGTGAGGAACTAAACCATGGC
CAAGTTGACCAGTGCCGTTCCGGTGCTCACCGCGCGCGACGTCGCCGGAGCGGTCGAGTTCTGGACCGAC
CGGCTCGGGTTCTCCCGGGACTTCGTGGAGGACGACTTCGCCGGTGTGGTCCGGGACGACGTGACCCTGT
TCATCAGCGCGGTCCAGGACCAGGTGGTGCCGGACAACACCCTGGCCTGGGTGTGGGTGCGCGGCCTGGA
CGAGCTGTACGCCGAGTGGTCGGAGGTCGTGTCCACGAACTTCCGGGACGCCTCCGGGCCGGCCATGACC
GAGATCGGCGAGCAGCCGTGGGGGCGGGAGTTCGCCCTGCGCGACCCGGCCGGCAACTGCGTGCACTTCG
TGGCCGAGGAGCAGGACTGACACGTGCTACGAGATTTCGATTCCACCGCCGCCTTCTATGAAAGGTTGGG
CTTCGGAATCGTTTTCCGGGACGCCGGCTGGATGATCCTCCAGCGCGGGGATCTCATGCTGGAGTTCTTC
GCCCACCCCAACTTGTTTATTGCAGCTTATAATGGTTACAAATAAAGCAATAGCATCACAAATTTCACAA
ATAAAGCATTTTTTTCACTGCATTCTAGTTGTGGTTTGTCCAAACTCATCAATGTATCTTATCATGTCTG
TATACCGTCGACCTCTAGCTAGAGCTTGGCGTAATCATGGTCATAGCTGTTTCCTGTGTGAAATTGTTAT
CCGCTCACAATTCCACACAACATACGAGCCGGAAGCATAAAGTGTAAAGCCTGGGGTGCCTAATGAGTGA
GCTAACTCACATTAATTGCGTTGCGCTCACTGCCCGCTTTCCAGTCGGGAAACCTGTCGTGCCAGCTGCA
TTAATGAATCGGCCAACGCGCGGGGAGAGGCGGTTTGCGTATTGGGCGCTCTTCCGCTTCCTCGCTCACT
GACTCGCTGCGCTCGGTCGTTCGGCTGCGGCGAGCGGTATCAGCTCACTCAAAGGCGGTAATACGGTTAT
CCACAGAATCAGGGGATAACGCAGGAAAGAACATGTGAGCAAAAGGCCAGCAAAAGGCCAGGAACCGTAA
AAAGGCCGCGTTGCTGGCGTTTTTCCATAGGCTCCGCCCCCCTGACGAGCATCACAAAAATCGACGCTCA
AGTCAGAGGTGGCGAAACCCGACAGGACTATAAAGATACCAGGCGTTTCCCCCTGGAAGCTCCCTCGTGC
GCTCTCCTGTTCCGACCCTGCCGCTTACCGGATACCTGTCCGCCTTTCTCCCTTCGGGAAGCGTGGCGCT
TTCTCATAGCTCACGCTGTAGGTATCTCAGTTCGGTGTAGGTCGTTCGCTCCAAGCTGGGCTGTGTGCAC
GAACCCCCCGTTCAGCCCGACCGCTGCGCCTTATCCGGTAACTATCGTCTTGAGTCCAACCCGGTAAGAC
ACGACTTATCGCCACTGGCAGCAGCCACTGGTAACAGGATTAGCAGAGCGAGGTATGTAGGCGGTGCTAC
AGAGTTCTTGAAGTGGTGGCCTAACTACGGCTACACTAGAAGAACAGTATTTGGTATCTGCGCTCTGCTG
AAGCCAGTTACCTTCGGAAAAAGAGTTGGTAGCTCTTGATCCGGCAAACAAACCACCGCTGGTAGCGGTG
GTTTTTTTGTTTGCAAGCAGCAGATTACGCGCAGAAAAAAAGGATCTCAAGAAGATCCTTTGATCTTTTC
TACGGGGTCTGACGCTCAGTGGAACGAAAACTCACGTTAAGGGATTTTGGTCATGAGATTATCAAAAAGG
ATCTTCACCTAGATCCTTTTAAATTAAAAATGAAGTTTTAAATCAATCTAAAGTATATATGAGTAAACTT
GGTCTGACAGTTACCAATGCTTAATCAGTGAGGCACCTATCTCAGCGATCTGTCTATTTCGTTCATCCAT
AGTTGCCTGACTCCCCGTCGTGTAGATAACTACGATACGGGAGGGCTTACCATCTGGCCCCAGTGCTGCA
ATGATACCGCGAGACCCACGCTCACCGGCTCCAGATTTATCAGCAATAAACCAGCCAGCCGGAAGGGCCG
AGCGCAGAAGTGGTCCTGCAACTTTATCCGCCTCCATCCAGTCTATTAATTGTTGCCGGGAAGCTAGAGT
AAGTAGTTCGCCAGTTAATAGTTTGCGCAACGTTGTTGCCATTGCTACAGGCATCGTGGTGTCACGCTCG
TCGTTTGGTATGGCTTCATTCAGCTCCGGTTCCCAACGATCAAGGCGAGTTACATGATCCCCCATGTTGT
GCAAAAAAGCGGTTAGCTCCTTCGGTCCTCCGATCGTTGTCAGAAGTAAGTTGGCCGCAGTGTTATCACT
CATGGTTATGGCAGCACTGCATAATTCTCTTACTGTCATGCCATCCGTAAGATGCTTTTCTGTGACTGGT
GAGTACTCAACCAAGTCATTCTGAGAATAGTGTATGCGGCGACCGAGTTGCTCTTGCCCGGCGTCAATAC
GGGATAATACCGCGCCACATAGCAGAACTTTAAAAGTGCTCATCATTGGAAAACGTTCTTCGGGGCGAAA
ACTCTCAAGGATCTTACCGCTGTTGAGATCCAGTTCGATGTAACCCACTCGTGCACCCAACTGATCTTCA
GCATCTTTTACTTTCACCAGCGTTTCTGGGTGAGCAAAAACAGGAAGGCAAAATGCCGCAAAAAAGGGAA
TAAGGGCGACACGGAAATGTTGAATACTCATACTCTTCCTTTTTCAATATTATTGAAGCATTTATCAGGG
TTATTGTCTCATGAGCGGATACATATTTGAATGTATTTAGAAAAATAAACAAATAGGGGTTCCGCGCACA
TTTCCCCGAAAAGTGCCACCTGAC
Features (pLannotate 1.2.2; 37 found; start..end, strand, type, name):
     31..83      -  misc_feature   bom (fragment): basis of mobility region from pBR322
    238..617     +  enhancer       CMV enhancer: human cytomegalovirus immediate early enhancer
    618..817     +  promoter       CMV promoter: human cytomegalovirus (CMV) immediate early promoter
    835..1015    +  LTR            5' LTR (truncated): truncated 5' long terminal repeat (LTR) from HIV-1
   1062..1187    +  misc_feature   HIV-1 Ψ: packaging signal of human immunodeficiency virus type 1
   1171..1534    +  CDS            HIV-1 gag (fragment): gag protein from human immunodeficiency virus 1; gag
   1680..1913    +  misc_feature   RRE: The Rev response element (RRE) of HIV-1 allows for Rev-dependent mRNA export from the nucleus to the cytoplasm.
   2290..2390    +  CDS            Rev (fragment): human immunodeficiency virus 1 (HIV-1) Rev protein; rev; enhances nuclear export of unspliced and incompletely spliced viral mRNAs
   2440..2557    +  misc_feature   cPPT/CTS: central polypurine tract and central termination sequence of HIV-1
   2652..2727    -  misc_RNA       gRNA scaffold: guide RNA scaffold for the Streptococcus pyogenes CRISPR/Cas9 system
   2757..2997    -  promoter       U6 promoter: RNA polymerase III promoter for human U6 snRNA
   2996..3015    +  CDS            lacZα (fragment): LacZα fragment of β-galactosidase; lacZ fragment
   3075..3150    -  misc_RNA       gRNA scaffold: guide RNA scaffold for the Streptococcus pyogenes CRISPR/Cas9 system
   3180..3420    -  promoter       U6 promoter: RNA polymerase III promoter for human U6 snRNA
   3419..3438    +  CDS            lacZα (fragment): LacZα fragment of β-galactosidase; lacZ fragment
   3471..3489    +  CDS            small t antigen (fragment): SV40 (simian virus 40) small t antigen
   3515..3726    +  promoter       EF-1α core promoter: core promoter for human elongation factor EF-1α
   3751..7854    +  CDS            Cas9: Cas9 (Csn1) endonuclease from the Streptococcus pyogenes Type II CRISPR/Cas system generates RNA-guided double strand breaks in DNA
   7992..8589    +  CDS            PuroR (fragment): puromycin N-acetyltransferase; pac from Streptomyces; confers resistance to puromycin
   8605..9193    +  misc_feature   WPRE: woodchuck hepatitis virus posttranscriptional regulatory element
   9244..9263    +  misc_feature   cPPT/CTS (fragment): central polypurine tract and central termination sequence of HIV-1
   9265..9498    +  LTR            3' LTR (ΔU3): self-inactivating 3' long terminal repeat (LTR) from HIV-1
   9530..9754    +  polyA_signal   bGH poly(A) signal: bovine growth hormone polyadenylation signal
   9758..9779    +  promoter       SV40 promoter (fragment): SV40 enhancer and early promoter
   9800..10228   +  rep_origin     f1 ori (sequence partly withheld): f1 bacteriophage origin of replication; arrow indicates direction of (+) strand synthesis
  10242..10571   +  promoter       SV40 promoter: SV40 enhancer and early promoter
  10619..10666   +  promoter       EM7 promoter: synthetic bacterial promoter&nbsp
  10685..11059   +  CDS            BleoR: antibiotic-binding protein; Sh ble from Streptoalloteichus hindustanus; confers resistance to bleomycin, phleomycin, and Zeocin™
  11069..11194   +  CDS            ble (fragment): BLE_KLEPN - Experimental evidence at protein level: Swiss-Prot protein existence level 1. Binding protein with a strong affinity to the bleomycin family of antibiotics. Binds to CL990; an antimitotic-antibiotic compound. From Klebsiella pneumoniae.
  11189..11310   +  polyA_signal   SV40 poly(A) signal: SV40 polyadenylation signal
  11381..11403   -  protein_bind   lac operator (fragment): The lac repressor binds to the lac operator to inhibit transcription in E. coli. This inhibition can be relieved by adding lactose or isopropyl-β-D-thiogalactopyranoside (IPTG). lac repressor encoded by lacI
  11407..11437   -  promoter       lac promoter: promoter for the E. coli lac operon
  11452..11473   -  protein_bind   CAP binding site: CAP binding activates transcription in the presence of cAMP. E. coli catabolite activator protein
  11486..11578   -  CDS            lacI (fragment): lac repressor; lacI; The lac repressor binds to the lac operator to inhibit transcription in E. coli. This inhibition can be relieved by adding lactose or isopropyl-β-D-thiogalactopyranoside (IPTG).
  11761..12349   -  rep_origin     ori: high-copy-number ColE1/pMB1/pBR322/pUC origin of replication
  12520..13380   -  CDS            AmpR: β-lactamase; bla; confers resistance to ampicillin, carbenicillin, and related antibiotics
  13381..13485   -  promoter       AmpR promoter: bla
