>Addgene plasmid #121177 | lentiCRISPRv2_PROX1_1+4 | addgene full sequence | sequence record 237896 | Addgene NGS Result
TGTTTACAGTCAAATTAATTCCAATTATCTCTCTAACAGCCTTGTATCGTATATGCAAATATGAAGGAAT
CATGGGAAATAGGCCCTCACTGGCCGTCGTTTTACAGGGTGAGACGCTCGAGGATCTCGTCTCACATGAG
GAAACAGCTATGACCATGAAAAAAAGCACCGACTCGGTGCCACTTTTTCAAGTTGATAACGGACTAGCCT
TATTTTAACTTGCTATTTCTAGCTCTAAAACCGAATTATATTCTCAACCCGCGGTGTTTCGTCCTTTCCA
CAAGATATATAAAGCCAAGAAATCGAAATACTTTCAAGTTACGGTAAGCATATGATAGTCCATTTTAAAA
CATAATTTTAAAACTGCAAACTACCCAAGAAATTATTACTTTCTACGTCACGTATTTTGTACTAATATCT
TTGTGTTTACAGTCAAATTAATTCCAATTATCTCTCTAACAGCCTTGTATCGTATATGCAAATATGAAGG
AATCATGGGAAATAGGCCCTCACTGGCCGTCGTTTTACAGGGTGAGACGCTCGAGGATCCGAATTCGCTA
GCTAGGTCTTGAAAGGAGTGGGAATTGGCTCCGGTGCCCGTCAGTGGGCAGAGCGCACATCGCCCACAGT
CCCCGAGAAGTTGGGGGGAGGGGTCGGCAATTGATCCGGTGCCTAGAGAAGGTGGCGCGGGGTAAACTGG
GAAAGTGATGTCGTGTACTGGCTCCGCCTTTTTCCCGAGGGTGGGGGAGAACCGTATATAAGTGCAGTAG
TCGCCGTGAACGTTCTTTTTCGCAACGGGTTTGCCGCCAGAACACAGGACCGGTTCTAGAGCGCTGCCAC
CATGGACAAGAAGTACAGCATCGGCCTGGACATCGGCACCAACTCTGTGGGCTGGGCCGTGATCACCGAC
GAGTACAAGGTGCCCAGCAAGAAATTCAAGGTGCTGGGCAACACCGACCGGCACAGCATCAAGAAGAACC
TGATCGGAGCCCTGCTGTTCGACAGCGGCGAAACAGCCGAGGCCACCCGGCTGAAGAGAACCGCCAGAAG
AAGATACACCAGACGGAAGAACCGGATCTGCTATCTGCAAGAGATCTTCAGCAACGAGATGGCCAAGGTG
GACGACAGCTTCTTCCACAGACTGGAAGAGTCCTTCCTGGTGGAAGAGGATAAGAAGCACGAGCGGCACC
CCATCTTCGGCAACATCGTGGACGAGGTGGCCTACCACGAGAAGTACCCCACCATCTACCACCTGAGAAA
GAAACTGGTGGACAGCACCGACAAGGCCGACCTGCGGCTGATCTATCTGGCCCTGGCCCACATGATCAAG
TTCCGGGGCCACTTCCTGATCGAGGGCGACCTGAACCCCGACAACAGCGACGTGGACAAGCTGTTCATCC
AGCTGGTGCAGACCTACAACCAGCTGTTCGAGGAAAACCCCATCAACGCCAGCGGCGTGGACGCCAAGGC
CATCCTGTCTGCCAGACTGAGCAAGAGCAGACGGCTGGAAAATCTGATCGCCCAGCTGCCCGGCGAGAAG
AAGAATGGCCTGTTCGGAAACCTGATTGCCCTGAGCCTGGGCCTGACCCCCAACTTCAAGAGCAACTTCG
ACCTGGCCGAGGATGCCAAACTGCAGCTGAGCAAGGACACCTACGACGACGACCTGGACAACCTGCTGGC
CCAGATCGGCGACCAGTACGCCGACCTGTTTCTGGCCGCCAAGAACCTGTCCGACGCCATCCTGCTGAGC
GACATCCTGAGAGTGAACACCGAGATCACCAAGGCCCCCCTGAGCGCCTCTATGATCAAGAGATACGACG
AGCACCACCAGGACCTGACCCTGCTGAAAGCTCTCGTGCGGCAGCAGCTGCCTGAGAAGTACAAAGAGAT
TTTCTTCGACCAGAGCAAGAACGGCTACGCCGGCTACATTGACGGCGGAGCCAGCCAGGAAGAGTTCTAC
AAGTTCATCAAGCCCATCCTGGAAAAGATGGACGGCACCGAGGAACTGCTCGTGAAGCTGAACAGAGAGG
ACCTGCTGCGGAAGCAGCGGACCTTCGACAACGGCAGCATCCCCCACCAGATCCACCTGGGAGAGCTGCA
CGCCATTCTGCGGCGGCAGGAAGATTTTTACCCATTCCTGAAGGACAACCGGGAAAAGATCGAGAAGATC
CTGACCTTCCGCATCCCCTACTACGTGGGCCCTCTGGCCAGGGGAAACAGCAGATTCGCCTGGATGACCA
GAAAGAGCGAGGAAACCATCACCCCCTGGAACTTCGAGGAAGTGGTGGACAAGGGCGCTTCCGCCCAGAG
CTTCATCGAGCGGATGACCAACTTCGATAAGAACCTGCCCAACGAGAAGGTGCTGCCCAAGCACAGCCTG
CTGTACGAGTACTTCACCGTGTATAACGAGCTGACCAAAGTGAAATACGTGACCGAGGGAATGAGAAAGC
CCGCCTTCCTGAGCGGCGAGCAGAAAAAGGCCATCGTGGACCTGCTGTTCAAGACCAACCGGAAAGTGAC
CGTGAAGCAGCTGAAAGAGGACTACTTCAAGAAAATCGAGTGCTTCGACTCCGTGGAAATCTCCGGCGTG
GAAGATCGGTTCAACGCCTCCCTGGGCACATACCACGATCTGCTGAAAATTATCAAGGACAAGGACTTCC
TGGACAATGAGGAAAACGAGGACATTCTGGAAGATATCGTGCTGACCCTGACACTGTTTGAGGACAGAGA
GATGATCGAGGAACGGCTGAAAACCTATGCCCACCTGTTCGACGACAAAGTGATGAAGCAGCTGAAGCGG
CGGAGATACACCGGCTGGGGCAGGCTGAGCCGGAAGCTGATCAACGGCATCCGGGACAAGCAGTCCGGCA
AGACAATCCTGGATTTCCTGAAGTCCGACGGCTTCGCCAACAGAAACTTCATGCAGCTGATCCACGACGA
CAGCCTGACCTTTAAAGAGGACATCCAGAAAGCCCAGGTGTCCGGCCAGGGCGATAGCCTGCACGAGCAC
ATTGCCAATCTGGCCGGCAGCCCCGCCATTAAGAAGGGCATCCTGCAGACAGTGAAGGTGGTGGACGAGC
TCGTGAAAGTGATGGGCCGGCACAAGCCCGAGAACATCGTGATCGAAATGGCCAGAGAGAACCAGACCAC
CCAGAAGGGACAGAAGAACAGCCGCGAGAGAATGAAGCGGATCGAAGAGGGCATCAAAGAGCTGGGCAGC
CAGATCCTGAAAGAACACCCCGTGGAAAACACCCAGCTGCAGAACGAGAAGCTGTACCTGTACTACCTGC
AGAATGGGCGGGATATGTACGTGGACCAGGAACTGGACATCAACCGGCTGTCCGACTACGATGTGGACCA
TATCGTGCCTCAGAGCTTTCTGAAGGACGACTCCATCGACAACAAGGTGCTGACCAGAAGCGACAAGAAC
CGGGGCAAGAGCGACAACGTGCCCTCCGAAGAGGTCGTGAAGAAGATGAAGAACTACTGGCGGCAGCTGC
TGAACGCCAAGCTGATTACCCAGAGAAAGTTCGACAATCTGACCAAGGCCGAGAGAGGCGGCCTGAGCGA
ACTGGATAAGGCCGGCTTCATCAAGAGACAGCTGGTGGAAACCCGGCAGATCACAAAGCACGTGGCACAG
ATCCTGGACTCCCGGATGAACACTAAGTACGACGAGAATGACAAGCTGATCCGGGAAGTGAAAGTGATCA
CCCTGAAGTCCAAGCTGGTGTCCGATTTCCGGAAGGATTTCCAGTTTTACAAAGTGCGCGAGATCAACAA
CTACCACCACGCCCACGACGCCTACCTGAACGCCGTCGTGGGAACCGCCCTGATCAAAAAGTACCCTAAG
CTGGAAAGCGAGTTCGTGTACGGCGACTACAAGGTGTACGACGTGCGGAAGATGATCGCCAAGAGCGAGC
AGGAAATCGGCAAGGCTACCGCCAAGTACTTCTTCTACAGCAACATCATGAACTTTTTCAAGACCGAGAT
TACCCTGGCCAACGGCGAGATCCGGAAGCGGCCTCTGATCGAGACAAACGGCGAAACCGGGGAGATCGTG
TGGGATAAGGGCCGGGATTTTGCCACCGTGCGGAAAGTGCTGAGCATGCCCCAAGTGAATATCGTGAAAA
AGACCGAGGTGCAGACAGGCGGCTTCAGCAAAGAGTCTATCCTGCCCAAGAGGAACAGCGATAAGCTGAT
CGCCAGAAAGAAGGACTGGGACCCTAAGAAGTACGGCGGCTTCGACAGCCCCACCGTGGCCTATTCTGTG
CTGGTGGTGGCCAAAGTGGAAAAGGGCAAGTCCAAGAAACTGAAGAGTGTGAAAGAGCTGCTGGGGATCA
CCATCATGGAAAGAAGCAGCTTCGAGAAGAATCCCATCGACTTTCTGGAAGCCAAGGGCTACAAAGAAGT
GAAAAAGGACCTGATCATCAAGCTGCCTAAGTACTCCCTGTTCGAGCTGGAAAACGGCCGGAAGAGAATG
CTGGCCTCTGCCGGCGAACTGCAGAAGGGAAACGAACTGGCCCTGCCCTCCAAATATGTGAACTTCCTGT
ACCTGGCCAGCCACTATGAGAAGCTGAAGGGCTCCCCCGAGGATAATGAGCAGAAACAGCTGTTTGTGGA
ACAGCACAAGCACTACCTGGACGAGATCATCGAGCAGATCAGCGAGTTCTCCAAGAGAGTGATCCTGGCC
GACGCTAATCTGGACAAAGTGCTGTCCGCCTACAACAAGCACCGGGATAAGCCCATCAGAGAGCAGGCCG
AGAATATCATCCACCTGTTTACCCTGACCAATCTGGGAGCCCCTGCCGCCTTCAAGTACTTTGACACCAC
CATCGACCGGAAGAGGTACACCAGCACCAAAGAGGTGCTGGACGCCACCCTGATCCACCAGAGCATCACC
GGCCTGTACGAGACACGGATCGACCTGTCTCAGCTGGGAGGCGACAAGCGACCTGCCGCCACAAAGAAGG
CTGGACAGGCTAAGAAGAAGAAAGATTACAAAGACGATGACGATAAGGGATCCGGCGCAACAAACTTCTC
TCTGCTGAAACAAGCCGGAGATGTCGAAGAGAATCCTGGACCGACCGAGTACAAGCCCACGGTGCGCCTC
GCCACCCGCGACGACGTCCCCAGGGCCGTACGCACCCTCGCCGCCGCGTTCGCCGACTACCCCGCCACGC
GCCACACCGTCGATCCGGACCGCCACATCGAGCGGGTCACCGAGCTGCAAGAACTCTTCCTCACGCGCGT
CGGGCTCGACATCGGCAAGGTGTGGGTCGCGGACGACGGCGCCGCGGTGGCGGTCTGGACCACGCCGGAG
AGCGTCGAAGCGGGGGCGGTGTTCGCCGAGATCGGCCCGCGCATGGCCGAGTTGAGCGGTTCCCGGCTGG
CCGCGCAGCAACAGATGGAAGGCCTCCTGGCGCCGCACCGGCCCAAGGAGCCCGCGTGGTTCCTGGCCAC
CGTCGGAGTCTCGCCCGACCACCAGGGCAAGGGTCTGGGCAGCGCCGTCGTGCTCCCCGGAGTGGAGGCG
GCCGAGCGCGCCGGGGTGCCCGCCTTCCTGGAGACCTCCGCGCCCCGCAACCTCCCCTTCTACGAGCGGC
TCGGCTTCACCGTCACCGCCGACGTCGAGGTGCCCGAAGGACCGCGCACCTGGTGCATGACCCGCAAGCC
CGGTGCCTGAACGCGTTAAGTCGACAATCAACCTCTGGATTACAAAATTTGTGAAAGATTGACTGGTATT
CTTAACTATGTTGCTCCTTTTACGCTATGTGGATACGCTGCTTTAATGCCTTTGTATCATGCTATTGCTT
CCCGTATGGCTTTCATTTTCTCCTCCTTGTATAAATCCTGGTTGCTGTCTCTTTATGAGGAGTTGTGGCC
CGTTGTCAGGCAACGTGGCGTGGTGTGCACTGTGTTTGCTGACGCAACCCCCACTGGTTGGGGCATTGCC
ACCACCTGTCAGCTCCTTTCCGGGACTTTCGCTTTCCCCCTCCCTATTGCCACGGCGGAACTCATCGCCG
CCTGCCTTGCCCGCTGCTGGACAGGGGCTCGGCTGTTGGGCACTGACAATTCCGTGGTGTTGTCGGGGAA
ATCATCGTCCTTTCCTTGGCTGCTCGCCTGTGTTGCCACCTGGATTCTGCGCGGGACGTCCTTCTGCTAC
GTCCCTTCGGCCCTCAATCCAGCGGACCTTCCTTCCCGCGGCCTGCTGCCGGCTCTGCGGCCTCTTCCGC
GTCTTCGCCTTCGCCCTCAGACGAGTCGGATCTCCCTTTGGGCCGCCTCCCCGCGTCGACTTTAAGACCA
ATGACTTACAAGGCAGCTGTAGATCTTAGCCACTTTTTAAAAGAAAAGGGGGGACTGGAAGGGCTAATTC
ACTCCCAACGAAGACAAGATCTGCTTTTTGCTTGTACTGGGTCTCTCTGGTTAGACCAGATCTGAGCCTG
GGAGCTCTCTGGCTAACTAGGGAACCCACTGCTTAAGCCTCAATAAAGCTTGCCTTGAGTGCTTCAAGTA
GTGTGTGCCCGTCTGTTGTGTGACTCTGGTAACTAGAGATCCCTCAGACCCTTTTAGTCAGTGTGGAAAA
TCTCTAGCAGGGCCCGTTTAAACCCGCTGATCAGCCTCGACTGTGCCTTCTAGTTGCCAGCCATCTGTTG
TTTGCCCCTCCCCCGTGCCTTCCTTGACCCTGGAAGGTGCCACTCCCACTGTCCTTTCCTAATAAAATGA
GGAAATTGCATCGCATTGTCTGAGTAGGTGTCATTCTATTCTGGGGGGTGGGGTGGGGCAGGACAGCAAG
GGGGAGGATTGGGAAGACAATAGCAGGCATGCTGGGGATGCGGTGGGCTCTATGGCTTCTGAGGCGGAAA
GAACCAGCTGGGGCTCTAGGGGGTATCCCC
[124 nt withheld, positions 6891-7014]
C
[91 nt withheld, positions 7016-7106]
A
[49 nt withheld, positions 7108-7156]
CCTTTGACGTTGGAGTCCACGTTCTTT
[37 nt withheld, positions 7184-7220]
ACCCTATCTCGGTCTATTCTTTTGATTTATAAGGGATTTTGCCGATTTCGGCCTATTGGTTAAAAAATGA
GCTGATTTAACAAAAATTTAACGCGAATTAATTCTGTGGAATGTGTGTCAGTTAGGGTGTGGAAAGTCCC
CAGGCTCCCCAGCAGGCAGAAGTATGCAAAGCATGCATCTCAATTAGTCAGCAACCAGGTGTGGAAAGTC
CCCAGGCTCCCCAGCAGGCAGAAGTATGCAAAGCATGCATCTCAATTAGTCAGCAACCATAGTCCCGCCC
CTAACTCCGCCCATCCCGCCCCTAACTCCGCCCAGTTCCGCCCATTCTCCGCCCCATGGCTGACTAATTT
TTTTTATTTATGCAGAGGCCGAGGCCGCCTCTGCCTCTGAGCTATTCCAGAAGTAGTGAGGAGGCTTTTT
TGGAGGCCTAGGCTTTTGCAAAAAGCTCCCGGGAGCTTGTATATCCATTTTCGGATCTGATCAGCACGTG
TTGACAATTAATCATCGGCATAGTATATCGGCATAGTATAATACGACAAGGTGAGGAACTAAACCATGGC
CAAGTTGACCAGTGCCGTTCCGGTGCTCACCGCGCGCGACGTCGCCGGAGCGGTCGAGTTCTGGACCGAC
CGGCTCGGGTTCTCCCGGGACTTCGTGGAGGACGACTTCGCCGGTGTGGTCCGGGACGACGTGACCCTGT
TCATCAGCGCGGTCCAGGACCAGGTGGTGCCGGACAACACCCTGGCCTGGGTGTGGGTGCGCGGCCTGGA
CGAGCTGTACGCCGAGTGGTCGGAGGTCGTGTCCACGAACTTCCGGGACGCCTCCGGGCCGGCCATGACC
GAGATCGGCGAGCAGCCGTGGGGGCGGGAGTTCGCCCTGCGCGACCCGGCCGGCAACTGCGTGCACTTCG
TGGCCGAGGAGCAGGACTGACACGTGCTACGAGATTTCGATTCCACCGCCGCCTTCTATGAAAGGTTGGG
CTTCGGAATCGTTTTCCGGGACGCCGGCTGGATGATCCTCCAGCGCGGGGATCTCATGCTGGAGTTCTTC
GCCCACCCCAACTTGTTTATTGCAGCTTATAATGGTTACAAATAAAGCAATAGCATCACAAATTTCACAA
ATAAAGCATTTTTTTCACTGCATTCTAGTTGTGGTTTGTCCAAACTCATCAATGTATCTTATCATGTCTG
TATACCGTCGACCTCTAGCTAGAGCTTGGCGTAATCATGGTCATAGCTGTTTCCTGTGTGAAATTGTTAT
CCGCTCACAATTCCACACAACATACGAGCCGGAAGCATAAAGTGTAAAGCCTGGGGTGCCTAATGAGTGA
GCTAACTCACATTAATTGCGTTGCGCTCACTGCCCGCTTTCCAGTCGGGAAACCTGTCGTGCCAGCTGCA
TTAATGAATCGGCCAACGCGCGGGGAGAGGCGGTTTGCGTATTGGGCGCTCTTCCGCTTCCTCGCTCACT
GACTCGCTGCGCTCGGTCGTTCGGCTGCGGCGAGCGGTATCAGCTCACTCAAAGGCGGTAATACGGTTAT
CCACAGAATCAGGGGATAACGCAGGAAAGAACATGTGAGCAAAAGGCCAGCAAAAGGCCAGGAACCGTAA
AAAGGCCGCGTTGCTGGCGTTTTTCCATAGGCTCCGCCCCCCTGACGAGCATCACAAAAATCGACGCTCA
AGTCAGAGGTGGCGAAACCCGACAGGACTATAAAGATACCAGGCGTTTCCCCCTGGAAGCTCCCTCGTGC
GCTCTCCTGTTCCGACCCTGCCGCTTACCGGATACCTGTCCGCCTTTCTCCCTTCGGGAAGCGTGGCGCT
TTCTCATAGCTCACGCTGTAGGTATCTCAGTTCGGTGTAGGTCGTTCGCTCCAAGCTGGGCTGTGTGCAC
GAACCCCCCGTTCAGCCCGACCGCTGCGCCTTATCCGGTAACTATCGTCTTGAGTCCAACCCGGTAAGAC
ACGACTTATCGCCACTGGCAGCAGCCACTGGTAACAGGATTAGCAGAGCGAGGTATGTAGGCGGTGCTAC
AGAGTTCTTGAAGTGGTGGCCTAACTACGGCTACACTAGAAGAACAGTATTTGGTATCTGCGCTCTGCTG
AAGCCAGTTACCTTCGGAAAAAGAGTTGGTAGCTCTTGATCCGGCAAACAAACCACCGCTGGTAGCGGTG
GTTTTTTTGTTTGCAAGCAGCAGATTACGCGCAGAAAAAAAGGATCTCAAGAAGATCCTTTGATCTTTTC
TACGGGGTCTGACGCTCAGTGGAACGAAAACTCACGTTAAGGGATTTTGGTCATGAGATTATCAAAAAGG
ATCTTCACCTAGATCCTTTTAAATTAAAAATGAAGTTTTAAATCAATCTAAAGTATATATGAGTAAACTT
GGTCTGACAGTTACCAATGCTTAATCAGTGAGGCACCTATCTCAGCGATCTGTCTATTTCGTTCATCCAT
AGTTGCCTGACTCCCCGTCGTGTAGATAACTACGATACGGGAGGGCTTACCATCTGGCCCCAGTGCTGCA
ATGATACCGCGAGACCCACGCTCACCGGCTCCAGATTTATCAGCAATAAACCAGCCAGCCGGAAGGGCCG
AGCGCAGAAGTGGTCCTGCAACTTTATCCGCCTCCATCCAGTCTATTAATTGTTGCCGGGAAGCTAGAGT
AAGTAGTTCGCCAGTTAATAGTTTGCGCAACGTTGTTGCCATTGCTACAGGCATCGTGGTGTCACGCTCG
TCGTTTGGTATGGCTTCATTCAGCTCCGGTTCCCAACGATCAAGGCGAGTTACATGATCCCCCATGTTGT
GCAAAAAAGCGGTTAGCTCCTTCGGTCCTCCGATCGTTGTCAGAAGTAAGTTGGCCGCAGTGTTATCACT
CATGGTTATGGCAGCACTGCATAATTCTCTTACTGTCATGCCATCCGTAAGATGCTTTTCTGTGACTGGT
GAGTACTCAACCAAGTCATTCTGAGAATAGTGTATGCGGCGACCGAGTTGCTCTTGCCCGGCGTCAATAC
GGGATAATACCGCGCCACATAGCAGAACTTTAAAAGTGCTCATCATTGGAAAACGTTCTTCGGGGCGAAA
ACTCTCAAGGATCTTACCGCTGTTGAGATCCAGTTCGATGTAACCCACTCGTGCACCCAACTGATCTTCA
GCATCTTTTACTTTCACCAGCGTTTCTGGGTGAGCAAAAACAGGAAGGCAAAATGCCGCAAAAAAGGGAA
TAAGGGCGACACGGAAATGTTGAATACTCATACTCTTCCTTTTTCAATATTATTGAAGCATTTATCAGGG
TTATTGTCTCATGAGCGGATACATATTTGAATGTATTTAGAAAAATAAACAAATAGGGGTTCCGCGCACA
TTTCCCCGAAAAGTGCCACCTGACGTCGACGGATCGGGAGATCTCCCGATCCCCTATGGTGCACTCTCAG
TACAATCTGCTCTGATGCCGCATAGTTAAGCCAGTATCTGCTCCCTGCTTGTGTGTTGGAGGTCGCTGAG
TAGTGCGCGAGCAAAATTTAAGCTACAACAAGGCAAGGCTTGACCGACAATTGCATGAAGAATCTGCTTA
GGGTTAGGCGTTTTGCGCTGCTTCGCGATGTACGGGCCAGATATACGCGTTGACATTGATTATTGACTAG
TTATTAATAGTAATCAATTACGGGGTCATTAGTTCATAGCCCATATATGGAGTTCCGCGTTACATAACTT
ACGGTAAATGGCCCGCCTGGCTGACCGCCCAACGACCCCCGCCCATTGACGTCAATAATGACGTATGTTC
CCATAGTAACGCCAATAGGGACTTTCCATTGACGTCAATGGGTGGAGTATTTACGGTAAACTGCCCACTT
GGCAGTACATCAAGTGTATCATATGCCAAGTACGCCCCCTATTGACGTCAATGACGGTAAATGGCCCGCC
TGGCATTATGCCCAGTACATGACCTTATGGGACTTTCCTACTTGGCAGTACATCTACGTATTAGTCATCG
CTATTACCATGGTGATGCGGTTTTGGCAGTACATCAATGGGCGTGGATAGCGGTTTGACTCACGGGGATT
TCCAAGTCTCCACCCCATTGACGTCAATGGGAGTTTGTTTTGGCACCAAAATCAACGGGACTTTCCAAAA
TGTCGTAACAACTCCGCCCCATTGACGCAAATGGGCGGTAGGCGTGTACGGTGGGAGGTCTATATAAGCA
GCGCGTTTTGCCTGTACTGGGTCTCTCTGGTTAGACCAGATCTGAGCCTGGGAGCTCTCTGGCTAACTAG
GGAACCCACTGCTTAAGCCTCAATAAAGCTTGCCTTGAGTGCTTCAAGTAGTGTGTGCCCGTCTGTTGTG
TGACTCTGGTAACTAGAGATCCCTCAGACCCTTTTAGTCAGTGTGGAAAATCTCTAGCAGTGGCGCCCGA
ACAGGGACTTGAAAGCGAAAGGGAAACCAGAGGAGCTCTCTCGACGCAGGACTCGGCTTGCTGAAGCGCG
CACGGCAAGAGGCGAGGGGCGGCGACTGGTGAGTACGCCAAAAATTTTGACTAGCGGAGGCTAGAAGGAG
AGAGATGGGTGCGAGAGCGTCAGTATTAAGCGGGGGAGAATTAGATCGCGATGGGAAAAAATTCGGTTAA
GGCCAGGGGGAAAGAAAAAATATAAATTAAAACATATAGTATGGGCAAGCAGGGAGCTAGAACGATTCGC
AGTTAATCCTGGCCTGTTAGAAACATCAGAAGGCTGTAGACAAATACTGGGACAGCTACAACCATCCCTT
CAGACAGGATCAGAAGAACTTAGATCATTATATAATACAGTAGCAACCCTCTATTGTGTGCATCAAAGGA
TAGAGATAAAAGACACCAAGGAAGCTTTAGACAAGATAGAGGAAGAGCAAAACAAAAGTAAGACCACCGC
ACAGCAAGCGGCCGCTGATCTTCAGACCTGGAGGAGGAGATATGAGGGACAATTGGAGAAGTGAATTATA
TAAATATAAAGTAGTAAAAATTGAACCATTAGGAGTAGCACCCACCAAGGCAAAGAGAAGAGTGGTGCAG
AGAGAAAAAAGAGCAGTGGGAATAGGAGCTTTGTTCCTTGGGTTCTTGGGAGCAGCAGGAAGCACTATGG
GCGCAGCGTCAATGACGCTGACGGTACAGGCCAGACAATTATTGTCTGGTATAGTGCAGCAGCAGAACAA
TTTGCTGAGGGCTATTGAGGCGCAACAGCATCTGTTGCAACTCACAGTCTGGGGCATCAAGCAGCTCCAG
GCAAGAATCCTGGCTGTGGAAAGATACCTAAAGGATCAACAGCTCCTGGGGATTTGGGGTTGCTCTGGAA
AACTCATTTGCACCACTGCTGTGCCTTGGAATGCTAGTTGGAGTAATAAATCTCTGGAACAGATTTGGAA
TCACACGACCTGGATGGAGTGGGACAGAGAAATTAACAATTACACAAGCTTAATACACTCCTTAATTGAA
GAATCGCAAAACCAGCAAGAAAAGAATGAACAAGAATTATTGGAATTAGATAAATGGGCAAGTTTGTGGA
ATTGGTTTAACATAACAAATTGGCTGTGGTATATAAAATTATTCATAATGATAGTAGGAGGCTTGGTAGG
TTTAAGAATAGTTTTTGCTGTACTTTCTATAGTGAATAGAGTTAGGCAGGGATATTCACCATTATCGTTT
CAGACCCACCTCCCAACCCCGAGGGGACCCGACAGGCCCGAAGGAATAGAAGAAGAAGGTGGAGAGAGAG
ACAGAGACAGATCCATTCGATTAGTGAACGGATCGGCACTGCGTGCGCCAATTCTGCAGACAAATGGCAG
TATTCATCCACAATTTTAAAAGAAAAGGGGGGATTGGGGGGTACAGTGCAGGGGAAAGAATAGTAGACAT
AATAGCAACAGACATACAAACTAAAGAATTACAAAAACAAATTACAAAAATTCAAAATTTTCGGGTTTAT
TACAGGGACAGCAGAGATCCAGTTTGGTTAATTAACTCGACAGATCTCGTCTCACATGGGGAAACAGCTA
TGACCATGAAAAAAAGCACCGACTCGGTGCCACTTTTTCAAGTTGATAACGGACTAGCCTTATTTTAACT
TGCTATTTCTAGCTCTAAAACGGGTCCCGGGATTCTTGAGCCGGTGTTTCGTCCTTTCCACAAGATATAT
AAAGCCAAGAAATCGAAATACTTTCAAGTTACGGTAAGCATATGATAGTCCATTTTAAAACATAATTTTA
AAACTGCAAACTACCCAAGAAATTATTACTTTCTACGTCACGTATTTTGTACTAATATCTTTG
Features (pLannotate 1.2.2; 37 found; start..end, strand, type, name):
     87..106     +  CDS            lacZα (fragment): LacZα fragment of β-galactosidase; lacZ fragment
    166..241     -  misc_RNA       gRNA scaffold: guide RNA scaffold for the Streptococcus pyogenes CRISPR/Cas9 system
    271..511     -  promoter       U6 promoter: RNA polymerase III promoter for human U6 snRNA
    510..529     +  CDS            lacZα (fragment): LacZα fragment of β-galactosidase; lacZ fragment
    562..580     +  CDS            small t antigen (fragment): SV40 (simian virus 40) small t antigen
    606..817     +  promoter       EF-1α core promoter: core promoter for human elongation factor EF-1α
    842..4945    +  CDS            Cas9: Cas9 (Csn1) endonuclease from the Streptococcus pyogenes Type II CRISPR/Cas system generates RNA-guided double strand breaks in DNA
   5083..5680    +  CDS            PuroR (fragment): puromycin N-acetyltransferase; pac from Streptomyces; confers resistance to puromycin
   5696..6284    +  misc_feature   WPRE: woodchuck hepatitis virus posttranscriptional regulatory element
   6335..6354    +  misc_feature   cPPT/CTS (fragment): central polypurine tract and central termination sequence of HIV-1
   6356..6589    +  LTR            3' LTR (ΔU3): self-inactivating 3' long terminal repeat (LTR) from HIV-1
   6621..6845    +  polyA_signal   bGH poly(A) signal: bovine growth hormone polyadenylation signal
   6849..6870    +  promoter       SV40 promoter (fragment): SV40 enhancer and early promoter
   6891..7319    +  rep_origin     f1 ori (sequence partly withheld): f1 bacteriophage origin of replication; arrow indicates direction of (+) strand synthesis
   7333..7662    +  promoter       SV40 promoter: SV40 enhancer and early promoter
   7710..7757    +  promoter       EM7 promoter: synthetic bacterial promoter&nbsp
   7776..8150    +  CDS            BleoR: antibiotic-binding protein; Sh ble from Streptoalloteichus hindustanus; confers resistance to bleomycin, phleomycin, and Zeocin™
   8160..8285    +  CDS            ble (fragment): BLE_KLEPN - Experimental evidence at protein level: Swiss-Prot protein existence level 1. Binding protein with a strong affinity to the bleomycin family of antibiotics. Binds to CL990; an antimitotic-antibiotic compound. From Klebsiella pneumoniae.
   8280..8401    +  polyA_signal   SV40 poly(A) signal: SV40 polyadenylation signal
   8472..8494    -  protein_bind   lac operator (fragment): The lac repressor binds to the lac operator to inhibit transcription in E. coli. This inhibition can be relieved by adding lactose or isopropyl-β-D-thiogalactopyranoside (IPTG). lac repressor encoded by lacI
   8498..8528    -  promoter       lac promoter: promoter for the E. coli lac operon
   8543..8564    -  protein_bind   CAP binding site: CAP binding activates transcription in the presence of cAMP. E. coli catabolite activator protein
   8577..8669    -  CDS            lacI (fragment): lac repressor; lacI; The lac repressor binds to the lac operator to inhibit transcription in E. coli. This inhibition can be relieved by adding lactose or isopropyl-β-D-thiogalactopyranoside (IPTG).
   8852..9440    -  rep_origin     ori: high-copy-number ColE1/pMB1/pBR322/pUC origin of replication
   9611..10471   -  CDS            AmpR: β-lactamase; bla; confers resistance to ampicillin, carbenicillin, and related antibiotics
  10472..10576   -  promoter       AmpR promoter: bla
  10635..10687   -  misc_feature   bom (fragment): basis of mobility region from pBR322
  10842..11221   +  enhancer       CMV enhancer: human cytomegalovirus immediate early enhancer
  11222..11421   +  promoter       CMV promoter: human cytomegalovirus (CMV) immediate early promoter
  11439..11619   +  LTR            5' LTR (truncated): truncated 5' long terminal repeat (LTR) from HIV-1
  11666..11791   +  misc_feature   HIV-1 Ψ: packaging signal of human immunodeficiency virus type 1
  11775..12138   +  CDS            HIV-1 gag (fragment): gag protein from human immunodeficiency virus 1; gag
  12284..12517   +  misc_feature   RRE: The Rev response element (RRE) of HIV-1 allows for Rev-dependent mRNA export from the nucleus to the cytoplasm.
  12894..12994   +  CDS            Rev (fragment): human immunodeficiency virus 1 (HIV-1) Rev protein; rev; enhances nuclear export of unspliced and incompletely spliced viral mRNAs
  13044..13161   +  misc_feature   cPPT/CTS: central polypurine tract and central termination sequence of HIV-1
  13256..13331   -  misc_RNA       gRNA scaffold: guide RNA scaffold for the Streptococcus pyogenes CRISPR/Cas9 system
  13361..88      -  promoter       U6 promoter (across the origin): RNA polymerase III promoter for human U6 snRNA
