[The description below was written by a language model from this plasmid's Addgene catalogue record and pLannotate feature annotations shown in this document.]
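Description:
lentiCRISPRv2_PROX1_1+4 is a 13.5 kb lentiviral CRISPR plasmid derived from lentiCRISPR v2, modified to carry two guide RNA cassettes instead of one. It is maintained in E. coli through a high-copy ColE1/pUC-type origin with ampicillin resistance (AmpR), and the backbone also contains an f1 origin and an SV40/EM7-driven bleomycin/Zeocin resistance cassette that lies outside the viral transfer region. The lentiviral portion has a CMV enhancer/promoter fused to a truncated HIV-1 5' LTR, followed by the Ψ packaging signal, a gag fragment, RRE and cPPT/CTS. It ends in WPRE and a self-inactivating ΔU3 3' LTR with a downstream bGH polyadenylation signal. This layout is that of a replication-incompetent transfer vector, which needs packaging functions supplied in trans.

Between the cPPT and WPRE sit two independent human U6 promoter–gRNA scaffold units, both annotated on the strand opposite to the Cas9 cassette. They are followed by the EF-1α core (EFS) promoter driving Streptococcus pyogenes Cas9 linked through a P2A peptide to puromycin N-acetyltransferase. One transcript therefore yields both the nuclease and the mammalian selection marker, so transduced cells can be enriched with puromycin. The two guides target sites flanking the PROX1 start codon, and simultaneous cutting is intended to delete that sequence and knock out the gene. According to the depositor, the plasmid was used for PROX1 knockout in a published study. The record does not state the species of the targeted PROX1 locus. The depositor and repository-sequenced records are the same length and carry the same features, differing only in where numbering begins.
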