Addgene plasmid #121177: lentiCRISPRv2_PROX1_1+4
Purpose: Lentiviral construct for the expression of Cas9 protein and puromycin resistance from EFS promoter and two guide RNAs targeting for deletion PROX1 start codon sequence.
Depositing lab: Timo Otonkoski. Depositing organization: University of Helsinki.
Backbone
  Vector backbone: lentiCRISPR v2 (Plasmid #52961)
  Vector type: Mammalian Expression, Lentiviral, CRISPR
  Selectable markers: Puromycin
Growth in bacteria
  Bacterial resistance: Ampicillin, 100 μg/mL
  Growth temperature: 37°C
  Growth strain: NEB Stable
  Copy number: High Copy
Gene/Insert
  Gene/Insert name: Cas9-P2A-puro and U6 promoters driven expression of gRNAs
  Species: Streptococcus pyogenes
  Tag / fusion protein: P2A-puro
Resource information
  A portion of this plasmid was derived from a plasmid made by: Modified version of lentiCRISPR v2 (Plasmid #52961) to incorporate the expression of two gRNAs from two independent U6 promoters.
Terms and licenses: Academic/Nonprofit Terms; Industry Terms: Not Available to Industry
Depositor comments: gRNA 1: GCTCAAGAATCCCGGGACCC gRNA 4: CGGGTTGAGAATATAATTCG Used to KO PROX1 in Högström et al. 2018 (doi: 10.1158/0008-5472.CAN-18-0451.)
How to cite: lentiCRISPRv2_PROX1_1+4 was a gift from Timo Otonkoski (Addgene plasmid # 121177 ; http://n2t.net/addgene:121177 ; RRID:Addgene_121177)
